LOCUS       Exported 8323 bp ds-DNA circular SYN 13-MAY-2021
DEFINITION  3rd generation lentiviral gRNA plasmid targeting human MORN2.
ACCESSION   .
VERSION     .
KEYWORDS    MORN2 gRNA (BRDN0001145801)
SOURCE      synthetic DNA construct
  ORGANISM  synthetic DNA construct
REFERENCE   1 (bases 1 to 8323)
  AUTHORS   Doench JG, Fusi N, Sullender M, Hegde M, Vaimberg EW, Donovan KF,
            Smith I, Tothova Z, Wilen C, Orchard R, Virgin HW, Listgarten J,
            Root DE
  TITLE     Optimized sgRNA design to maximize activity and minimize off-target
            effects of CRISPR-Cas9.
  JOURNAL   Nat Biotechnol. 2016 Jan 18. doi: 10.1038/nbt.3437.
  PUBMED    26780180
REFERENCE   2 (bases 1 to 8323)
  AUTHORS   .
  TITLE     Direct Submission
  JOURNAL   Exported May 13, 2021 from SnapGene Server 1.1.58
            http://www.snapgene.com
FEATURES             Location/Qualifiers
     source          1..8323
                     /organism="synthetic DNA construct"
                     /mol_type="other DNA"
     promoter        87..1265
                     /label=EF-1-alpha promoter
                     /note="strong constitutive promoter for human elongation
                     factor EF-1-alpha"
     intron          318..1256
                     /label=EF-1-alpha intron A
                     /note="intron upstream of the start codon of human
                     EF-1-alpha"
     primer_bind     1213..1233
                     /label=EF1a-F
                     /note="Human elongation factor-1a promoter, forward primer"
     CDS             1278..1877
                     /codon_start=1
                     /gene="pac from Streptomyces alboniger"
                     /product="puromycin N-acetyltransferase"
                     /label=PuroR
                     /note="confers resistance to puromycin"
                     /translation="MTEYKPTVRLATRDDVPRAVRTLAAAFADYPATRHTVDPDRHIER
                     VTELQELFLTRVGLDIGKVWVADDGAAVAVWTTPESVEAGAVFAEIGPRMAELSGSRLA
                     AQQQMEGLLAPHRPKEPAWFLATVGVSPDHQGKGLGSAVVLPGVEAAERAGVPAFLETS
                     APRNLPFYERLGFTVTADVEVPEGPRTWCMTRKPGA"
     primer_bind     complement(1278..1297)
                     /label=Puro-R
                     /note="Puromycin resistance gene, reverse primer. Also
                     called puro-variant-R"
     primer_bind     1774..1794
                     /label=Puro-F
                     /note="Puromycin resistance gene, forward primer"
     misc_feature    1893..2481
                     /label=WPRE
                     /note="woodchuck hepatitis virus posttranscriptional
                     regulatory element"
     primer_bind     complement(1946..1966)
                     /label=WPRE-R
                     /note="WPRE, reverse primer"
     CDS             complement(2364..2375)
                     /codon_start=1
                     /product="Factor Xa recognition and cleavage site"
                     /label=Factor Xa site
                     /translation="IEGR"
     LTR             2553..2786
                     /label=3' LTR (Delta-U3)
                     /note="self-inactivating 3' long terminal repeat (LTR) from
                     HIV-1"
     polyA_signal    2864..2985
                     /label=SV40 poly(A) signal
                     /note="SV40 polyadenylation signal"
     primer_bind     complement(2901..2920)
                     /label=SV40pA-R
                     /note="SV40 polyA, reverse primer"
     primer_bind     2955..2974
                     /label=EBV-rev
                     /note="SV40 polyA terminator, reverse primer"
     rep_origin      3025..3160
                     /label=SV40 ori
                     /note="SV40 origin of replication"
     primer_bind     3087..3106
                     /label=SV40pro-F
                     /note="SV40 promoter/origin, forward primer"
     primer_bind     complement(3180..3199)
                     /label=T7
                     /note="T7 promoter, forward primer"
     promoter        complement(3181..3199)
                     /label=T7 promoter
                     /note="promoter for bacteriophage T7 RNA polymerase"
     primer_bind     complement(3209..3226)
                     /label=M13 Forward
                     /note="In lacZ gene. Also called M13-F20 or M13 (-21)
                     Forward"
     primer_bind     complement(3209..3225)
                     /label=M13 fwd
                     /note="common sequencing primer, one of multiple similar
                     variants"
     primer_bind     complement(3218..3240)
                     /label=M13/pUC Forward
                     /note="In lacZ gene"
     rep_origin      3367..3822
                     /direction=RIGHT
                     /label=f1 ori
                     /note="f1 bacteriophage origin of replication; arrow
                     indicates direction of (+) strand synthesis"
     primer_bind     complement(3454..3473)
                     /label=F1ori-R
                     /note="F1 origin, reverse primer"
     primer_bind     3664..3685
                     /label=F1ori-F
                     /note="F1 origin, forward primer"
     promoter        3848..3952
                     /gene="bla"
                     /label=AmpR promoter
     CDS             3953..4813
                     /codon_start=1
                     /gene="bla"
                     /product="beta-lactamase"
                     /label=AmpR
                     /note="confers resistance to ampicillin, carbenicillin, and
                     related antibiotics"
                     /translation="MSIQHFRVALIPFFAAFCLPVFAHPETLVKVKDAEDQLGARVGYI
                     ELDLNSGKILESFRPEERFPMMSTFKVLLCGAVLSRIDAGQEQLGRRIHYSQNDLVEYS
                     PVTEKHLTDGMTVRELCSAAITMSDNTAANLLLTTIGGPKELTAFLHNMGDHVTRLDRW
                     EPELNEAIPNDERDTTMPVAMATTLRKLLTGELLTLASRQQLIDWMEADKVAGPLLRSA
                     LPAGWFIADKSGAGERGSRGIIAALGPDGKPSRIVVIYTTGSQATMDERNRQIAEIGAS
                     LIKHW"
     primer_bind     complement(4171..4190)
                     /label=Amp-R
                     /note="Ampicillin resistance gene, reverse primer"
     rep_origin      4984..5572
                     /direction=RIGHT
                     /label=ori
                     /note="high-copy-number ColE1/pMB1/pBR322/pUC origin of
                     replication"
     primer_bind     5473..5492
                     /label=pBR322ori-F
                     /note="pBR322 origin, forward primer"
     primer_bind     5726..5743
                     /label=L4440
                     /note="L4440 vector, forward primer"
     protein_bind    5860..5881
                     /label=CAP binding site
                     /bound_moiety="E. coli catabolite activator protein"
                     /note="CAP binding activates transcription in the presence
                     of cAMP."
     promoter        5896..5926
                     /label=lac promoter
                     /note="promoter for the E. coli lac operon"
     protein_bind    5934..5950
                     /label=lac operator
                     /bound_moiety="lac repressor encoded by lacI"
                     /note="The lac repressor binds to the lac operator to
                     inhibit transcription in E. coli. This inhibition can be
                     relieved by adding lactose or
                     isopropyl-beta-D-thiogalactopyranoside (IPTG)."
     primer_bind     5939..5961
                     /label=M13/pUC Reverse
                     /note="In lacZ gene"
     primer_bind     5958..5974
                     /label=M13 rev
                     /note="common sequencing primer, one of multiple similar
                     variants"
     primer_bind     5958..5974
                     /label=M13 Reverse
                     /note="In lacZ gene. Also called M13-rev"
     primer_bind     5993..6013
                     /label=T3
                     /note="T3 promoter, forward primer"
     promoter        5995..6013
                     /label=T3 promoter
                     /note="promoter for bacteriophage T3 RNA polymerase"
     promoter        6041..6267
                     /label=RSV promoter
                     /note="Rous sarcoma virus enhancer/promoter"
     LTR             6268..6448
                     /label=5' LTR (truncated)
                     /note="truncated 5' long terminal repeat (LTR) from HIV-1"
     misc_feature    6495..6620
                     /label=HIV-1 Psi
                     /note="packaging signal of human immunodeficiency virus
                     type 1"
     misc_feature    7113..7346
                     /label=RRE
                     /note="The Rev response element (RRE) of HIV-1 allows for
                     Rev-dependent mRNA export from the nucleus to the
                     cytoplasm."
     CDS             7531..7575
                     /codon_start=1
                     /product="antigenic peptide corresponding to amino acids
                     655 to 669 of the HIV envelope protein gp41 (Lutje Hulsik
                     et al., 2013)"
                     /label=gp41 peptide
                     /note="recognized by the 2H10 single-chain llama nanobody"
                     /translation="KNEQELLELDKWASL"
     promoter        7753..7993
                     /label=U6 promoter
                     /note="RNA polymerase III promoter for human U6 snRNA"
     primer_bind     7753..7773
                     /label=hU6-F
                     /note="Human U6 promoter, forward primer"
     primer_bind     7924..7943
                     /label=LKO.1 5'
                     /note="Human U6 promoter, forward primer"
     misc_RNA        8023..8098
                     /label=gRNA scaffold
                     /note="guide RNA scaffold for the Streptococcus pyogenes
                     CRISPR/Cas9 system"
     misc_feature    8154..8271
                     /label=cPPT/CTS
                     /note="central polypurine tract and central termination
                     sequence of HIV-1"
ORIGIN
        1 cccgggtgca aagatggata aagttttaaa cagagaggaa tctttgcagc taatggacct
       61 tctaggtctt gaaaggagtg ggaattggct ccggtgcccg tcagtgggca gagcgcacat
      121 cgcccacagt ccccgagaag ttggggggag gggtcggcaa ttgatccggt gcctagagaa
      181 ggtggcgcgg ggtaaactgg gaaagtgatg tcgtgtactg gctccgcctt tttcccgagg
      241 gtgggggaga accgtatata agtgcagtag tcgccgtgaa cgttcttttt cgcaacgggt
      301 ttgccgccag aacacaggta agtgccgtgt gtggttcccg cgggcctggc ctctttacgg
      361 gttatggccc ttgcgtgcct tgaattactt ccacctggct gcagtacgtg attcttgatc
      421 ccgagcttcg ggttggaagt gggtgggaga gttcgaggcc ttgcgcttaa ggagcccctt
      481 cgcctcgtgc ttgagttgag gcctggcctg ggcgctgggg ccgccgcgtg cgaatctggt
      541 ggcaccttcg cgcctgtctc gctgctttcg ataagtctct agccatttaa aatttttgat
      601 gacctgctgc gacgcttttt ttctggcaag atagtcttgt aaatgcgggc caagatctgc
      661 acactggtat ttcggttttt ggggccgcgg gcggcgacgg ggcccgtgcg tcccagcgca
      721 catgttcggc gaggcggggc ctgcgagcgc ggccaccgag aatcggacgg gggtagtctc
      781 aagctggccg gcctgctctg gtgcctggcc tcgcgccgcc gtgtatcgcc ccgccctggg
      841 cggcaaggct ggcccggtcg gcaccagttg cgtgagcgga aagatggccg cttcccggcc
      901 ctgctgcagg gagctcaaaa tggaggacgc ggcgctcggg agagcgggcg ggtgagtcac
      961 ccacacaaag gaaaagggcc tttccgtcct cagccgtcgc ttcatgtgac tccacggagt
     1021 accgggcgcc gtccaggcac ctcgattagt tctcgagctt ttggagtacg tcgtctttag
     1081 gttgggggga ggggttttat gcgatggagt ttccccacac tgagtgggtg gagactgaag
     1141 ttaggccagc ttggcacttg atgtaattct ccttggaatt tgcccttttt gagtttggat
     1201 cttggttcat tctcaagcct cagacagtgg ttcaaagttt ttttcttcca tttcaggtgt
     1261 cgtgacgtac ggccaccatg accgagtaca agcccacggt gcgcctcgcc acccgcgacg
     1321 acgtccccag ggccgtacgc accctcgccg ccgcgttcgc cgactacccc gccacgcgcc
     1381 acaccgtcga tccggaccgc cacatcgagc gggtcaccga gctgcaagaa ctcttcctca
     1441 cgcgcgtcgg gctcgacatc ggcaaggtgt gggtcgcgga cgacggcgcc gccgtggcgg
     1501 tctggaccac gccggagagc gtcgaagcgg gggcggtgtt cgccgagatc ggcccgcgca
     1561 tggccgagtt gagcggttcc cggctggccg cgcagcaaca gatggaaggc ctcctggcgc
     1621 cgcaccggcc caaggagccc gcgtggttcc tggccaccgt cggagtctcg cccgaccacc
     1681 agggcaaggg tctgggcagc gccgtcgtgc tccccggagt ggaggcggcc gagcgcgccg
     1741 gggtgcccgc cttcctggag acctccgcgc cccgcaacct ccccttctac gagcggctcg
     1801 gcttcaccgt caccgccgac gtcgaggtgc ccgaaggacc gcgcacctgg tgcatgaccc
     1861 gcaagcccgg tgcctgaacg cgttaagtcg acaatcaacc tctggattac aaaatttgtg
     1921 aaagattgac tggtattctt aactatgttg ctccttttac gctatgtgga tacgctgctt
     1981 taatgccttt gtatcatgct attgcttccc gtatggcttt cattttctcc tccttgtata
     2041 aatcctggtt gctgtctctt tatgaggagt tgtggcccgt tgtcaggcaa cgtggcgtgg
     2101 tgtgcactgt gtttgctgac gcaaccccca ctggttgggg cattgccacc acctgtcagc
     2161 tcctttccgg gactttcgct ttccccctcc ctattgccac ggcggaactc atcgccgcct
     2221 gccttgcccg ctgctggaca ggggctcggc tgttgggcac tgacaattcc gtggtgttgt
     2281 cggggaaatc atcgtccttt ccttggctgc tcgcctgtgt tgccacctgg attctgcgcg
     2341 ggacgtcctt ctgctacgtc ccttcggccc tcaatccagc ggaccttcct tcccgcggcc
     2401 tgctgccggc tctgcggcct cttccgcgtc ttcgccttcg ccctcagacg agtcggatct
     2461 ccctttgggc cgcctccccg cgtcgacttt aagaccaatg acttacaagg cagctgtaga
     2521 tcttagccac tttttaaaag aaaagggggg actggaaggg ctaattcact cccaacgaag
     2581 acaagatctg ctttttgctt gtactgggtc tctctggtta gaccagatct gagcctggga
     2641 gctctctggc taactaggga acccactgct taagcctcaa taaagcttgc cttgagtgct
     2701 tcaagtagtg tgtgcccgtc tgttgtgtga ctctggtaac tagagatccc tcagaccctt
     2761 ttagtcagtg tggaaaatct ctagcagtac gtatagtagt tcatgtcatc ttattattca
     2821 gtatttataa cttgcaaaga aatgaatatc agagagtgag aggaacttgt ttattgcagc
     2881 ttataatggt tacaaataaa gcaatagcat cacaaatttc acaaataaag catttttttc
     2941 actgcattct agttgtggtt tgtccaaact catcaatgta tcttatcatg tctggctcta
     3001 gctatcccgc ccctaactcc gcccatcccg cccctaactc cgcccagttc cgcccattct
     3061 ccgccccatg gctgactaat tttttttatt tatgcagagg ccgaggccgc ctcggcctct
     3121 gagctattcc agaagtagtg aggaggcttt tttggaggcc tagggacgta cccaattcgc
     3181 cctatagtga gtcgtattac gcgcgctcac tggccgtcgt tttacaacgt cgtgactggg
     3241 aaaaccctgg cgttacccaa cttaatcgcc ttgcagcaca tccccctttc gccagctggc
     3301 gtaatagcga agaggcccgc accgatcgcc cttcccaaca gttgcgcagc ctgaatggcg
     3361 aatgggnnnn nnnnnnnnnn nnnnnnnnnn nnnnnnnnnn nnnnnnnnnn nnnnnnnnnn
     3421 nnnnnnnnnn nnnnnnnnnn nnnnnnnnnn nnnnnnnnnn nnnnnnnnnn nnnnnnnnnn
     3481 nnnnnnnnnn cnnnnnnnnn nnnnnnnnnn nnnnnnnnnn nnnnnnnnnn nnnnnnnnnn
     3541 nnnnnnnnnn nnnnnnnnnn nnnnnnnnnn nnnnnnnnnn nnannnnnnn nnnnnnnnnn
     3601 nnnnnnnnnn nnnnnnnnnn nnnnnnnnnn nncctttgac gttggagtcc acgttcttta
     3661 atagtggact cttgttccaa actggaacaa cactcaaccc tatctcggtc tattcttttg
     3721 atttataagg gattttgccg atttcggcct attggttaaa aaatgagctg atttaacaaa
     3781 aatttaacgc gaattttaac aaaatattaa cgcttacaat ttaggtggca cttttcgggg
     3841 aaatgtgcgc ggaaccccta tttgtttatt tttctaaata cattcaaata tgtatccgct
     3901 catgagacaa taaccctgat aaatgcttca ataatattga aaaaggaaga gtatgagtat
     3961 tcaacatttc cgtgtcgccc ttattccctt ttttgcggca ttttgccttc ctgtttttgc
     4021 tcacccagaa acgctggtga aagtaaaaga tgctgaagat cagttgggtg cacgagtggg
     4081 ttacatcgaa ctggatctca acagcggtaa gatccttgag agttttcgcc ccgaagaacg
     4141 ttttccaatg atgagcactt ttaaagttct gctatgtggc gcggtattat cccgtattga
     4201 cgccgggcaa gagcaactcg gtcgccgcat acactattct cagaatgact tggttgagta
     4261 ctcaccagtc acagaaaagc atcttacgga tggcatgaca gtaagagaat tatgcagtgc
     4321 tgccataacc atgagtgata acactgcggc caacttactt ctgacaacga tcggaggacc
     4381 gaaggagcta accgcttttt tgcacaacat gggggatcat gtaactcgcc ttgatcgttg
     4441 ggaaccggag ctgaatgaag ccataccaaa cgacgagcgt gacaccacga tgcctgtagc
     4501 aatggcaaca acgttgcgca aactattaac tggcgaacta cttactctag cttcccggca
     4561 acaattaata gactggatgg aggcggataa agttgcagga ccacttctgc gctcggccct
     4621 tccggctggc tggtttattg ctgataaatc tggagccggt gagcgtgggt ctcgcggtat
     4681 cattgcagca ctggggccag atggtaagcc ctcccgtatc gtagttatct acacgacggg
     4741 gagtcaggca actatggatg aacgaaatag acagatcgct gagataggtg cctcactgat
     4801 taagcattgg taactgtcag accaagttta ctcatatata ctttagattg atttaaaact
     4861 tcatttttaa tttaaaagga tctaggtgaa gatccttttt gataatctca tgaccaaaat
     4921 cccttaacgt gagttttcgt tccactgagc gtcagacccc gtagaaaaga tcaaaggatc
     4981 ttcttgagat cctttttttc tgcgcgtaat ctgctgcttg caaacaaaaa aaccaccgct
     5041 accagcggtg gtttgtttgc cggatcaaga gctaccaact ctttttccga aggtaactgg
     5101 cttcagcaga gcgcagatac caaatactgt tcttctagtg tagccgtagt taggccacca
     5161 cttcaagaac tctgtagcac cgcctacata cctcgctctg ctaatcctgt taccagtggc
     5221 tgctgccagt ggcgataagt cgtgtcttac cgggttggac tcaagacgat agttaccgga
     5281 taaggcgcag cggtcgggct gaacgggggg ttcgtgcaca cagcccagct tggagcgaac
     5341 gacctacacc gaactgagat acctacagcg tgagctatga gaaagcgcca cgcttcccga
     5401 agggagaaag gcggacaggt atccggtaag cggcagggtc ggaacaggag agcgcacgag
     5461 ggagcttcca gggggaaacg cctggtatct ttatagtcct gtcgggtttc gccacctctg
     5521 acttgagcgt cgatttttgt gatgctcgtc aggggggcgg agcctatgga aaaacgccag
     5581 caacgcggcc tttttacggt tcctggcctt ttgctggcct tttgctcaca tgttctttcc
     5641 tgcgttatcc cctgattctg tggataaccg tattaccgcc tttgagtgag ctgataccgc
     5701 tcgccgcagc cgaacgaccg agcgcagcga gtcagtgagc gaggaagcgg aagagcgccc
     5761 aatacgcaaa ccgcctctcc ccgcgcgttg gccgattcat taatgcagct ggcacgacag
     5821 gtttcccgac tggaaagcgg gcagtgagcg caacgcaatt aatgtgagtt agctcactca
     5881 ttaggcaccc caggctttac actttatgct tccggctcgt atgttgtgtg gaattgtgag
     5941 cggataacaa tttcacacag gaaacagcta tgaccatgat tacgccaagc gcgcaattaa
     6001 ccctcactaa agggaacaaa agctggagct gcaagcttaa tgtagtctta tgcaatactc
     6061 ttgtagtctt gcaacatggt aacgatgagt tagcaacatg ccttacaagg agagaaaaag
     6121 caccgtgcat gccgattggt ggaagtaagg tggtacgatc gtgccttatt aggaaggcaa
     6181 cagacgggtc tgacatggat tggacgaacc actgaattgc cgcattgcag agatattgta
     6241 tttaagtgcc tagctcgata cataaacggg tctctctggt tagaccagat ctgagcctgg
     6301 gagctctctg gctaactagg gaacccactg cttaagcctc aataaagctt gccttgagtg
     6361 cttcaagtag tgtgtgcccg tctgttgtgt gactctggta actagagatc cctcagaccc
     6421 ttttagtcag tgtggaaaat ctctagcagt ggcgcccgaa cagggacttg aaagcgaaag
     6481 ggaaaccaga ggagctctct cgacgcagga ctcggcttgc tgaagcgcgc acggcaagag
     6541 gcgaggggcg gcgactggtg agtacgccaa aaattttgac tagcggaggc tagaaggaga
     6601 gagatgggtg cgagagcgtc agtattaagc gggggagaat tagatcgcga tgggaaaaaa
     6661 ttcggttaag gccaggggga aagaaaaaat ataaattaaa acatatagta tgggcaagca
     6721 gggagctaga acgattcgca gttaatcctg gcctgttaga aacatcagaa ggctgtagac
     6781 aaatactggg acagctacaa ccatcccttc agacaggatc agaagaactt agatcattat
     6841 ataatacagt agcaaccctc tattgtgtgc atcaaaggat agagataaaa gacaccaagg
     6901 aagctttaga caagatagag gaagagcaaa acaaaagtaa gaccaccgca cagcaagcgg
     6961 ccgctgatct tcagacctgg aggaggagat atgagggaca attggagaag tgaattatat
     7021 aaatataaag tagtaaaaat tgaaccatta ggagtagcac ccaccaaggc aaagagaaga
     7081 gtggtgcaga gagaaaaaag agcagtggga ataggagctt tgttccttgg gttcttggga
     7141 gcagcaggaa gcactatggg cgcagcgtca atgacgctga cggtacaggc cagacaatta
     7201 ttgtctggta tagtgcagca gcagaacaat ttgctgaggg ctattgaggc gcaacagcat
     7261 ctgttgcaac tcacagtctg gggcatcaag cagctccagg caagaatcct ggctgtggaa
     7321 agatacctaa aggatcaaca gctcctgggg atttggggtt gctctggaaa actcatttgc
     7381 accactgctg tgccttggaa tgctagttgg agtaataaat ctctggaaca gatttggaat
     7441 cacacgacct ggatggagtg ggacagagaa attaacaatt acacaagctt aatacactcc
     7501 ttaattgaag aatcgcaaaa ccagcaagaa aagaatgaac aagaattatt ggaattagat
     7561 aaatgggcaa gtttgtggaa ttggtttaac ataacaaatt ggctgtggta tataaaatta
     7621 ttcataatga tagtaggagg cttggtaggt ttaagaatag tttttgctgt actttctata
     7681 gtgaatagag ttaggcaggg atattcacca ttatcgtttc agacccacct cccaaccccg
     7741 aggggaccca gagagggcct atttcccatg attccttcat atttgcatat acgatacaag
     7801 gctgttagag agataattag aattaatttg actgtaaaca caaagatatt agtacaaaat
     7861 acgtgacgta gaaagtaata atttcttggg tagtttgcag ttttaaaatt atgttttaaa
     7921 atggactatc atatgcttac cgtaacttga aagtatttcg atttcttggc tttatatatc
     7981 ttgtggaaag gacgaaacac cggataatat gtttcatgga ctgttttaga gctagaaata
     8041 gcaagttaaa ataaggctag tccgttatca acttgaaaaa gtggcaccga gtcggtgctt
     8101 ttttaagctt ggcgtaacta gatcttgaga caaatggcag tattcatcca caattttaaa
     8161 agaaaagggg ggattggggg gtacagtgca ggggaaagaa tagtagacat aatagcaaca
     8221 gacatacaaa ctaaagaatt acaaaaacaa attacaaaaa ttcaaaattt tcgggtttat
     8281 tacagggaca gcagagatcc actttggcgc cggctcgagg ggg
//
