[The description below was written by a language model from this plasmid's Addgene catalogue record and the feature table of its GenBank file.]
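Description:
MORN2 gRNA (BRDN0001145801) is a third-generation lentiviral CRISPR guide plasmid built on the lentiGuide-Puro backbone, carrying a single guide RNA directed against human MORN2 (designed against a RefSeq transcript of that gene). The 8.3 kb circular plasmid is maintained in E. coli through a high-copy ColE1/pUC-type origin with ampicillin selection from the beta-lactamase gene. It also retains an f1 origin, an SV40 origin and lac/T3/T7 elements inherited from the cloning backbone.

The lentiviral transfer cassette begins with an RSV promoter fused to a truncated HIV-1 5' LTR, which makes genomic RNA production Tat-independent. This is followed by the Psi packaging signal and the Rev response element for nuclear export of the unspliced viral RNA. Next comes a human U6 RNA polymerase III promoter, which drives the MORN2-specific spacer joined to the Streptococcus pyogenes Cas9 guide RNA scaffold. In this record the cPPT/CTS, which aids nuclear import of the viral genome, is annotated downstream of the scaffold. An EF-1-alpha promoter with its first intron then expresses puromycin N-acetyltransferase, allowing selection of transduced mammalian cells. A WPRE after this gene enhances transcript stability and expression. The cassette ends in a U3-deleted, self-inactivating 3' LTR, with an SV40 polyadenylation signal beyond it.

The plasmid does not encode Cas9, so it is intended for cells that already express the nuclease or for use alongside a separate Cas9 lentiviral vector. The typical aim is to knock out MORN2. The depositor's comments link the clone to a human kinome guide library, developed in work on optimising sgRNA design for activity and reduced off-target effects.
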