Addgene plasmid #75893: MORN2 gRNA (BRDN0001145801)
Purpose: 3rd generation lentiviral gRNA plasmid targeting human MORN2
Depositing lab: John Doench & David Root. Depositing organization: Broad Institute. Publication: Optimized sgRNA design to maximize activity and minimize off-target effects of CRISPR-Cas9. Doench JG, Fusi N, Sullender M, Hegde M, Vaimberg EW, Donovan KF, Smith I, Tothova Z, Wilen C, Orchard R, Virgin HW, Listgarten J, Root DE. Nat Biotechnol. 2016 Jan 18. doi: 10.1038/nbt.3437. PubMed 26780180.
Backbone
  Vector backbone: lentiGuide-Puro
  Backbone manufacturer: Zhang Lab (Addgene plasmid # 52963)
  Vector type: Mammalian Expression, Lentiviral, CRISPR
  Selectable markers: Puromycin
Growth in bacteria
  Bacterial resistance: Ampicillin, 100 μg/mL
  Growth temperature: 37°C
  Growth strain: DH5alpha
  Copy number: High Copy
Gene/Insert
  Gene/Insert name: MORN2 (alt names: MORN2; NM_001145450.1)
  gRNA/shRNA sequence: GATAATATGTTTCATGGACT
  Species: H. sapiens (human)
  Entrez Gene: MORN2 (a.k.a. BLOCK27, MOPT)
  Promoter: hU6
  Cloning method: Unknown
  Sequencing primers: 5′ U6-F; 3′ pS2-R
Terms and licenses: Academic/Nonprofit Terms; Industry Terms: Not Available to Industry
Depositor comments: The gRNA was designed to target the following Genbank reference sequence(s): NM_001145450.1. Note that this plasmid does NOT contain Cas9. It should be used in conjunction with lentiCas9-Blast (Addgene #52962) or otherwise with cell lines already expressing Cas9. Browse the full kinome gRNA library at http://www.addgene.org/pooled-library/broadgpp-human-kinome/ or visit http://www.broadinstitute.org/rnai/public/ for detailed protocols and information.
How to cite: MORN2 gRNA (BRDN0001145801) was a gift from John Doench & David Root (Addgene plasmid # 75893 ; http://n2t.net/addgene:75893 ; RRID:Addgene_75893)
