>Addgene plasmid #75893 | MORN2 gRNA (BRDN0001145801) | depositor partial sequence | sequence record 143353 | Target Sequence
GATAATATGTTTCATGGACT
