>Addgene plasmid #75893 | MORN2 gRNA (BRDN0001145801) | addgene partial sequence | sequence record 184773 | hU6-F
CGTAGAAAGTAATAATTTCTTGGGTAGTTTGCAGTTTTAAAATTATGTTTTAAAATGGACTATCATATGC
TTACCGTAACTTGAAAGTATTTCGATTTCTTGGCTTTATATATCTTGTGGAAAGGACGAAACACCGGATA
ATATGTTTCATGGACTGTTTTAGAGCTAGAAATAGCAAGTTAAAATAAGGCTAGTCCGTTATCAACTTGA
AAAAGTGGCACCGAGTCGGTGCTTTTTTAAGCTTGGCGTAACTAGATCTTGAGACAAATGGCAGTATTCA
TCCACAATTTTAAAAGAAAAGGGGGGATTGGGGGGTACAGTGCAGGGGAAAGAATAGTAGACATAATAGC
AACAGACATACAAACTAAAGAATTACAAAAACAAATTACAAAAATTCAAAATTTTCGGGTTTATTACAGG
GACAGCAGAGATCCACTTTGGCGCCGGCTCGAGGGGGCCCGGGTGCAAAGATGGATAAAGTTTTAAACAG
AGAGGAATCTTTGCAGCTAATGGACCTTCTAGGTCTTGAAAGGAGTGGGAATTGGCTCCGGTGCCCGTCA
GTGGGCAGAG
